>Addgene plasmid #181991 | H2B-MiniE-mEm | addgene full sequence | sequence record 366155 | Addgene NGS Result
TTACGGTTCCTGGCCTTTTGCTGGCCTTTTGCTCACATGTTCTTTCCTGCGTTATCCCCTGATTCTGTGG
ATAACCGTATTACCGCCATGCATTAGTTATTAATAGTAATCAATTACGGGGTCATTAGTTCATAGCCCAT
ATATGGAGTTCCGCGTTACATAACTTACGGTAAATGGCCCGCCTGGCTGACCGCCCAACGACCCCCGCCC
ATTGACGTCAATAATGACGTATGTTCCCATAGTAACGCCAATAGGGACTTTCCATTGACGTCAATGGGTG
GAGTATTTACGGTAAACTGCCCACTTGGCAGTACATCAAGTGTATCATATGCCAAGTACGCCCCCTATTG
ACGTCAATGACGGTAAATGGCCCGCCTGGCATTATGCCCAGTACATGACCTTATGGGACTTTCCTACTTG
GCAGTACATCTACGTATTAGTCATCGCTATTACCATGGTGATGCGGTTTTGGCAGTACATCAATGGGCGT
GGATAGCGGTTTGACTCACGGGGATTTCCAAGTCTCCACCCCATTGACGTCAATGGGAGTTTGTTTTGGC
ACCAAAATCAACGGGACTTTCCAAAATGTCGTAACAACTCCGCCCCATTGACGCAAATGGGCGGTAGGCG
TGTACGGTGGGAGGTCTATATAAGCAGAGCTGGTTTAGTGAACCGTCAGATCCGCTAGCGCTACCGGACT
CAGATCTCGAGCTCAAGCTTCGAATTCTGCAGTCGACGGTACCGCCACCATGCCAGAGCCAGCGAAGTCT
GCTCCCGCCCCGAAAAAGGGCTCCAAGAAGGCGGTGACTAAGGCGCAGAAGAAAGGCGGCAAGAAGCGCA
AGCGCAGCCGCAAGGAGAGCTATTCCATCTATGTGTACAAGGTTCTGAAGCAGGTCCACCCTGACACCGG
CATTTCGTCCAAGGCCATGGGCATCATGAATTCGTTTGTGAACGACATTTTCGAGCGCATCGCAGGTGAG
GCTTCCCGCCTGGCGCATTACAACAAGCGCTCGACCATCACCTCCAGGGAGATCCAGACGGCCGTGCGCC
TGCTGCTGCCTGGGGAGTTGGCCAAGCACGCCGTGTCCGAGGGTACTAAGGCCATCACCAAGTACACCAG
CGCTAAGGATCCAATGCTGGAGATCGAGGCCGCCTTCCTCGAGAGGGAGAACACCGCCCTGGAGACCAGG
GTGGCCGAGCTGAGGCAGAGGGTGCAGAGGCTGAGGAACGAGTACGGCCCTCTGCCGGTCGCCACCATGG
TGAGCAAGGGCGAGGAGCTGTTCACCGGGGTGGTGCCCATCCTGGTCGAGCTGGACGGCGACGTAAACGG
CCACAAGTTCAGCGTGTCCGGCGAGGGCGAGGGCGATGCCACCTACGGCAAGCTGACCCTGAAGTTCATC
TGCACCACCGGCAAGCTGCCCGTGCCCTGGCCCACCCTCGTGACCACCTTGACCTACGGCGTGCAGTGCT
TCGCCCGCTACCCCGACCACATGAAGCAGCACGACTTCTTCAAGTCCGCCATGCCCGAAGGCTACGTCCA
GGAGCGCACCATCTTCTTCAAGGACGACGGCAACTACAAGACCCGCGCCGAGGTGAAGTTCGAGGGCGAC
ACCCTGGTGAACCGCATCGAGCTGAAGGGCATCGACTTCAAGGAGGACGGCAACATCCTGGGGCACAAGC
TGGAGTACAACTACAACAGCCACAAGGTCTATATCACCGCCGACAAGCAGAAGAACGGCATCAAGGTGAA
CTTCAAGACCCGCCACAACATCGAGGACGGCAGCGTGCAGCTCGCCGACCACTACCAGCAGAACACCCCC
ATCGGCGACGGCCCCGTGCTGCTGCCCGACAACCACTACCTGAGCACCCAGTCCAAGCTGAGCAAAGACC
CCAACGAGAAGCGCGATCACATGGTCCTGCTGGAGTTCGTGACCGCCGCCGGGATCACTCTCGGCATGGA
CGAGCTGTACAAGTAAGCGGCCGCGACTCTAGATCATAATCAGCCATACCACATTTGTAGAGGTTTTACT
TGCTTTAAAAAACCTCCCACACCTCCCCCTGAACCTGAAACATAAAATGAATGCAATTGTTGTTGTTAAC
TTGTTTATTGCAGCTTATAATGGTTACAAATAAAGCAATAGCATCACAAATTTCACAAATAAAGCATTTT
TTTCACTGCATTCTAGTTGTGGTTTGTCCAAACTCATCAATGTATCTTAAGGCGTAAATTGTAAGCGTTA
ATATTTTGTTAAAATTCGCGTTAAATTTTTGTTAAATCAGCTCATTTTTTAACCAATAGGCCGAAATCGG
CAAAATCCCTTATAAATCAAAAGAATAGACCGAGATAGGGT
[37 nt withheld, positions 2352-2388]
AAAGAACGTGGACTCCAACGTCAAAGG
[49 nt withheld, positions 2416-2464]
T
[91 nt withheld, positions 2466-2556]
G
[124 nt withheld, positions 2558-2681]
CAGGTGGCACTTTTCGGGGAAATGTGCGCGGAACCCCTATTTGTTTATTTTTCTAAATACATTCAAATAT
GTATCCGCTCATGAGACAATAACCCTGATAAATGCTTCAATAATATTGAAAAAGGAAGAGTCCTGAGGCG
GAAAGAACCAGCTGTGGAATGTGTGTCAGTTAGGGTGTGGAAAGTCCCCAGGCTCCCCAGCAGGCAGAAG
TATGCAAAGCATGCATCTCAATTAGTCAGCAACCAGGTGTGGAAAGTCCCCAGGCTCCCCAGCAGGCAGA
AGTATGCAAAGCATGCATCTCAATTAGTCAGCAACCATAGTCCCGCCCCTAACTCCGCCCATCCCGCCCC
TAACTCCGCCCAGTTCCGCCCATTCTCCGCCCCATGGCTGACTAATTTTTTTTATTTATGCAGAGGCCGA
GGCCGCCTCGGCCTCTGAGCTATTCCAGAAGTAGTGAGGAGGCTTTTTTGGAGGCCTAGGCTTTTGCAAA
GATCGATCAAGAGACAGGATGAGGATCGTTTCGCATGATTGAACAAGATGGATTGCACGCAGGTTCTCCG
GCCGCTTGGGTGGAGAGGCTATTCGGCTATGACTGGGCACAACAGACAATCGGCTGCTCTGATGCCGCCG
TGTTCCGGCTGTCAGCGCAGGGGCGCCCGGTTCTTTTTGTCAAGACCGACCTGTCCGGTGCCCTGAATGA
ACTGCAAGACGAGGCAGCGCGGCTATCGTGGCTGGCCACGACGGGCGTTCCTTGCGCAGCTGTGCTCGAC
GTTGTCACTGAAGCGGGAAGGGACTGGCTGCTATTGGGCGAAGTGCCGGGGCAGGATCTCCTGTCATCTC
ACCTTGCTCCTGCCGAGAAAGTATCCATCATGGCTGATGCAATGCGGCGGCTGCATACGCTTGATCCGGC
TACCTGCCCATTCGACCACCAAGCGAAACATCGCATCGAGCGAGCACGTACTCGGATGGAAGCCGGTCTT
GTCGATCAGGATGATCTGGACGAAGAGCATCAGGGGCTCGCGCCAGCCGAACTGTTCGCCAGGCTCAAGG
CGAGCATGCCCGACGGCGAGGATCTCGTCGTGACCCATGGCGATGCCTGCTTGCCGAATATCATGGTGGA
AAATGGCCGCTTTTCTGGATTCATCGACTGTGGCCGGCTGGGTGTGGCGGACCGCTATCAGGACATAGCG
TTGGCTACCCGTGATATTGCTGAAGAGCTTGGCGGCGAATGGGCTGACCGCTTCCTCGTGCTTTACGGTA
TCGCCGCTCCCGATTCGCAGCGCATCGCCTTCTATCGCCTTCTTGACGAGTTCTTCTGAGCGGGACTCTG
GGGTTCGAAATGACCGACCAAGCGACGCCCAACCTGCCATCACGAGATTTCGATTCCACCGCCGCCTTCT
ATGAAAGGTTGGGCTTCGGAATCGTTTTCCGGGACGCCGGCTGGATGATCCTCCAGCGCGGGGATCTCAT
GCTGGAGTTCTTCGCCCACCCTAGGGGGAGGCTAACTGAAACACGGAAGGAGACAATACCGGAAGGAACC
CGCGCTATGACGGCAATAAAAAGACAGAATAAAACGCACGGTGTTGGGTCGTTTGTTCATAAACGCGGGG
TTCGGTCCCAGGGCTGGCACTCTGTCGATACCCCACCGAGACCCCATTGGGGCCAATACGCCCGCGTTTC
TTCCTTTTCCCCACCCCACCCCCCAAGTTCGGGTGAAGGCCCAGGGCTCGCAGCCAACGTCGGGGCGGCA
GGCCCTGCCATAGCCTCAGGTTACTCATATATACTTTAGATTGATTTAAAACTTCATTTTTAATTTAAAA
GGATCTAGGTGAAGATCCTTTTTGATAATCTCATGACCAAAATCCCTTAACGTGAGTTTTCGTTCCACTG
AGCGTCAGACCCCGTAGAAAAGATCAAAGGATCTTCTTGAGATCCTTTTTTTCTGCGCGTAATCTGCTGC
TTGCAAACAAAAAAACCACCGCTACCAGCGGTGGTTTGTTTGCCGGATCAAGAGCTACCAACTCTTTTTC
CGAAGGTAACTGGCTTCAGCAGAGCGCAGATACCAAATACTGTTCTTCTAGTGTAGCCGTAGTTAGGCCA
CCACTTCAAGAACTCTGTAGCACCGCCTACATACCTCGCTCTGCTAATCCTGTTACCAGTGGCTGCTGCC
AGTGGCGATAAGTCGTGTCTTACCGGGTTGGACTCAAGACGATAGTTACCGGATAAGGCGCAGCGGTCGG
GCTGAACGGGGGGTTCGTGCACACAGCCCAGCTTGGAGCGAACGACCTACACCGAACTGAGATACCTACA
GCGTGAGCTATGAGAAAGCGCCACGCTTCCCGAAGGGAGAAAGGCGGACAGGTATCCGGTAAGCGGCAGG
GTCGGAACAGGAGAGCGCACGAGGGAGCTTCCAGGGGGAAACGCCTGGTATCTTTATAGTCCTGTCGGGT
TTCGCCACCTCTGACTTGAGCGTCGATTTTTGTGATGCTCGTCAGGGGGGCGGAGCCTATGGAAAAACGC
CAGCAACGCGGCCTTT
Features (pLannotate 1.2.2; 17 found; start..end, strand, type, name):
     27..86      +  rep_origin     RSF ori (fragment): Plasmids containing the RSF 1030 origin of replication can be propagated in E. coli cells that contain additional plasmids with compatible origins.
    154..457     +  enhancer       CMV enhancer: human cytomegalovirus immediate early enhancer
    458..661     +  promoter       CMV promoter: human cytomegalovirus (CMV) immediate early promoter
    684..745     +  misc_feature   MCS (fragment): multiple cloning site
    750..1127    +  CDS            H2B: human histone H2B; HIST1H2BJ
   1125..1241    +  CDS            TEF (fragment): TEF_CHICK - Also known as VBP. Experimental evidence at protein level: Swiss-Prot protein existence level 1. Transcription factor that binds to and transactivates the vitellogenin II (VTG2) promoter. Binds to the palindromic sequence 5'- GTTTACATAAAC-3'. From Gallus gallus (Chicken).
   1257..1976    +  CDS            mEmerald: brightly fluorescent monomeric variant of GFP mammalian codon-optimized
   1992..2075    +  CDS            large T antigen (fragment): large T antigen from SV40 (simian virus 40)
   2098..2219    +  polyA_signal   SV40 poly(A) signal: SV40 polyadenylation signal
   2253..2681    -  rep_origin     f1 ori (sequence partly withheld): f1 bacteriophage origin of replication; arrow indicates direction of (+) strand synthesis
   2708..2812    +  promoter       AmpR promoter: bla
   2814..3171    +  promoter       SV40 promoter: SV40 enhancer and early promoter
   3206..4000    +  CDS            NeoR/KanR: aminoglycoside phosphotransferase from Tn5; aph(3')-II (or nptII); confers resistance to neomycin, kanamycin, and G418 (Geneticin®)
   4021..4173    +  CDS            ble (fragment): BLE_KLEPN - Experimental evidence at protein level: Swiss-Prot protein existence level 1. Binding protein with a strong affinity to the bleomycin family of antibiotics. Binds to CL990; an antimitotic-antibiotic compound. From Klebsiella pneumoniae.
   4232..4279    +  polyA_signal   HSV TK poly(A) signal: herpes simplex virus thymidine kinase polyadenylation signal (Cole and Stacy, 1985)
   4370..4386    -  polyA_signal   bGH poly(A) signal (fragment): bovine growth hormone polyadenylation signal
   4608..5196    +  rep_origin     ori: high-copy-number ColE1/pMB1/pBR322/pUC origin of replication
