[The description below was written by a language model from this plasmid's Addgene catalogue record and pLannotate feature annotations shown in this document.]
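Description:
H2B-MiniE-mEm is a mammalian expression plasmid built on the mEmerald-H2B-6 backbone, a Clontech-style N1-type layout judging from its annotated features. It replicates at high copy in E. coli through a ColE1/pUC-type origin and also carries an f1 phage origin. A single Tn5 aminoglycoside phosphotransferase gene (NeoR/KanR) serves both hosts. A bacterial bla-type promoter drives it for kanamycin selection, and the SV40 enhancer/early promoter, with an HSV TK polyadenylation signal, drives it for G418 selection of transfected mammalian cells. The sequenced record is 5,217 nt, which is shorter than the 5,863 bp catalogue figure for the backbone without insert; the record does not explain this discrepancy.

The payload is one open reading frame under the human CMV immediate-early enhancer and promoter, terminated by the SV40 poly(A) signal. It encodes human histone H2B (HIST1H2BJ), followed by a short segment of about 117 nt, then the bright monomeric GFP variant mEmerald at the C terminus. The annotation software labels the short segment as a fragment of the chicken bZIP factor TEF. Its position and the construct name indicate that it is the MiniE peptide tag, so the TEF call most likely reflects sequence similarity rather than a real TEF insert. Other small fragment calls (RSF ori, large T antigen, ble, bGH poly(A)) look like backbone remnants or similarity matches, not functional parts.

According to the stated purpose, MiniE is a genetically encoded tag that pairs with a reporter-labelled MiniR partner peptide as part of the MiniVIPER system for imaging and translocating proteins in cells. Fusion to H2B places the tag on a histone, so it should localise to nuclear chromatin. The mEmerald fluorescence provides an independent marker against which MiniR labelling can be compared.
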