Addgene plasmid #181991: H2B-MiniE-mEm
Purpose: MiniE genetically encoded tag on H2B-mEmerald to be used with MiniR labeled with a reporter
Depositing lab: Kimberly Beatty. Depositing organization: Oregon Health & Science University. Publication: MiniVIPER Is a Peptide Tag for Imaging and Translocating Proteins in Cells. Doh JK, Tobin SJ, Beatty KE. Biochemistry. 2020 Aug 25;59(33):3051-3059. doi: 10.1021/acs.biochem.0c00526. Epub 2020 Aug 17. PubMed 32786411.
Backbone
  Vector backbone: mEmerald-H2B-6
  Backbone manufacturer: Addgene
  Backbone size w/o insert (bp): 5863
  Vector type: Mammalian Expression
  Selectable markers: Neomycin (select with G418)
Growth in bacteria
  Bacterial resistance: Kanamycin, 50 μg/mL
  Growth temperature: 37°C
  Growth strain: DH5alpha
  Copy number: High Copy
Gene/Insert
  Gene/Insert name: H2B-MiniE-mEm
  Species: H. sapiens (human)
  Tag / fusion protein: mEmerald (C terminal on backbone)
  Cloning method: Gibson Cloning
  Sequencing primers: 5′ CMV-F; 3′ SV40pA-R
Terms and licenses: Academic/Nonprofit Terms; Industry Terms: Not Available to Industry
How to cite: H2B-MiniE-mEm was a gift from Kimberly Beatty (Addgene plasmid # 181991 ; http://n2t.net/addgene:181991 ; RRID:Addgene_181991)
